Addgene plasmid #187115: Phat2-hs-PKCgamma-C2-EGFP-6H
Purpose: Protein Expression
Depositing lab: Philipp Niethammer. Depositing organization: Memorial Sloan-Kettering Cancer Center. Publication: A synergy between mechanosensitive calcium- and membrane-binding mediates tension-sensing by C2-like domains. Shen Z, Belcheva KT, Jelcic M, Hui KL, Katikaneni A, Niethammer P. Proc Natl Acad Sci U S A. 2022 Jan 4;119(1). pii: 2112390119. doi: 10.1073/pnas.2112390119. PubMed 34969839.
Backbone
  Vector backbone: pHAT2
  Backbone size w/o insert (bp): 5129
  Total vector size (bp): 5526
  Vector type: Bacterial Expression
Growth in bacteria
  Bacterial resistance: Ampicillin, 100 μg/mL
  Growth temperature: 37°C
  Growth strain: DH5alpha
  Copy number: High Copy
Gene/Insert
  Gene/Insert name: ENSG00000126583
  Species: H. sapiens (human)
  Insert size (bp): 399
  Entrez Gene: PRKCG (a.k.a. PKC-gamma, PKCC, PKCG, PKCI(3), PKCgamma, SCA14)
  Tag / fusion protein: EGFP (C terminal on insert)
  Cloning method: Unknown
  Sequencing primers: 5′ T7; 3′ SP6
Terms and licenses: Academic/Nonprofit Terms; Industry Terms: Not Available to Industry
How to cite: Phat2-hs-PKCgamma-C2-EGFP-6H was a gift from Philipp Niethammer (Addgene plasmid # 187115 ; http://n2t.net/addgene:187115 ; RRID:Addgene_187115)
