[The description below was written by a language model from this plasmid's Addgene catalogue record and pLannotate feature annotations shown in this document.]
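Description:
Phat2-hs-PKCgamma-C2-EGFP-6H is a bacterial protein-expression plasmid built on the pHAT2 backbone, about 5.5 kb in total. It is maintained in E. coli through a high-copy ColE1/pUC-type origin and selected with ampicillin via the β-lactamase gene and its own promoter. The annotation also picks up backbone remnants, namely partial f1/M13 origin segments, a bom fragment, a short rop fragment and bits of lacZα and pUC polylinker. These appear to be leftovers of vector construction rather than functional parts of the expression design.

The payload is a roughly 400 bp fragment of human PRKCG (protein kinase C gamma), which the construct name identifies as the C2 domain, the calcium- and phospholipid-binding module of the kinase. It is fused at its C terminus to EGFP. A short match to a His-containing composite tag lies just downstream of EGFP, consistent with the "6H" hexahistidine tag in the name, which would allow metal-affinity purification. Expression is driven by a T7 promoter with an adjacent lac operator and the phage T7 gene 10 ribosome binding site, and transcription ends at a T7 terminator. A full-length lacI gene under the lacIq promoter supplies repressor, so the system is kept off until induced with IPTG in a host that provides T7 RNA polymerase. A reverse-oriented SP6 promoter downstream of the fusion serves as a sequencing primer site alongside T7.

The stated purpose is protein expression. The associated study concerns tension sensing by C2-like domains through calcium and membrane binding, so the plasmid is presumably used to produce a fluorescent, purifiable C2 domain for membrane-binding experiments, although the record does not describe specific assays.
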