Features (pLannotate 1.2.2; 24 found; start..end, strand, type, name):
     32..892     +  CDS            AmpR: β-lactamase; bla; confers resistance to ampicillin, carbenicillin, and related antibiotics
   1063..1651    +  rep_origin     ori: high-copy-number ColE1/pMB1/pBR322/pUC origin of replication
   1834..1890    +  CDS            lacI (fragment): lac repressor; lacI; The lac repressor binds to the lac operator to inhibit transcription in E. coli. This inhibition can be relieved by adding lactose or isopropyl-β-D-thiogalactopyranoside (IPTG).
   1893..1911    +  promoter       T7 promoter: promoter for bacteriophage T7 RNA polymerase
   1911..1935    +  protein_bind   lac operator: The lac repressor binds to the lac operator to inhibit transcription in E. coli. This inhibition can be relieved by adding lactose or isopropyl-β-D-thiogalactopyranoside (IPTG). lac repressor encoded by lacI
   1948..1970    +  RBS            RBS: efficient ribosome binding site from bacteriophage T7 gene 10 (Olins and Rangwala, 1989)
   1981..2376    +  CDS            PRKCG (fragment): KPCG_HUMAN - Also known as PKCG. Experimental evidence at protein level: Swiss-Prot protein existence level 1. Calcium-activated, phospholipid- and diacylglycerol (DAG)- dependent serine/threonine-protein kinase that plays diverse roles in neuronal cells and eye tissues, such as regulation of the neuronal receptors GRIA4/GLUR4 and GRIN1/NMDAR1, modulation of receptors and neuronal functions related to sensitivity to opiates, pain and alcohol, mediation of synaptic function and cell survival after ischemia, and inhibition of gap junction activity after oxidative stress. Binds and phosphorylates
   2392..3108    +  CDS            EGFP: EGFP is a basic (constitutively fluorescent) green fluorescent protein published in 1996, derived from Aequorea victoria. It is reported to be a rapidly-maturing weak dimer with moderate acid sensitivity.
   3115..3131    +  CDS            capTEV™ (fragment): composite tag for in vivo biotinylation, TEV protease cleavage, and 6xHis tagging
   3162..3180    -  promoter       SP6 promoter: promoter for bacteriophage SP6 RNA polymerase
   3195..3244    +  CDS            SET1 (fragment): solubility-enhancement tag derived from T7 phage gene 10B
   3252..3299    +  terminator     T7 terminator: transcription terminator for bacteriophage T7 RNA polymerase
   3328..3394    +  CDS            lacZα (fragment): LacZα fragment of β-galactosidase; lacZ fragment
   3398..3619    -  rep_origin     M13 ori (fragment) (sequence partly withheld): M13 bacteriophage origin of replication; arrow indicates direction of (+) strand synthesis
   3620..3640    -  misc_feature   MCS (fragment): pUC18/19 multiple cloning site
   3639..3657    -  promoter       lac UV5 promoter (fragment): E. coli lac promoter with an "up" mutation
   3672..3693    -  protein_bind   CAP binding site: CAP binding activates transcription in the presence of cAMP. E. coli catabolite activator protein
   3706..4788    -  CDS            lacI: lac repressor; lacI; The lac repressor binds to the lac operator to inhibit transcription in E. coli. This inhibition can be relieved by adding lactose or isopropyl-β-D-thiogalactopyranoside (IPTG).
   4789..4866    -  promoter       lacIq promoter: lacI (mutant); In the lacIq allele, a single base change in the promoter boosts expression of the lacI gene about 10-fold.
   4866..4884    -  misc_feature   MCS (fragment): pUC18/19 multiple cloning site
   4885..5115    -  rep_origin     f1 ori (fragment) (sequence partly withheld): f1 bacteriophage origin of replication; arrow indicates direction of (+) strand synthesis
   5116..5215    -  misc_feature   bom (fragment): basis of mobility region from pBR322
   5317..5352    -  CDS            rop (fragment): Rop protein, which maintains plasmids at low copy number; rop
   5447..31      +  promoter       AmpR promoter (across the origin): bla
>Addgene plasmid #187115 | Phat2-hs-PKCgamma-C2-EGFP-6H | addgene full sequence | sequence record 368504 | Addgene NGS Result
AATGCTTCAATAATATTGAAAAAGGAAGAGTATGAGTATTCAACATTTCCGTGTCGCCCTTATTCCCTTT
TTTGCGGCATTTTGCCTTCCTGTTTTTGCTCACCCAGAAACGCTGGTGAAAGTAAAAGATGCTGAAGATC
AGTTGGGTGCACGAGTGGGTTACATCGAACTGGATCTCAACAGCGGTAAGATCCTTGAGAGTTTTCGCCC
CGAAGAACGTTTTCCAATGATGAGCACTTTTAAAGTTCTGCTATGTGGCGCGGTATTATCCCGTATTGAC
GCCGGGCAAGAGCAACTCGGTCGCCGCATACACTATTCTCAGAATGACTTGGTTGAGTACTCACCAGTCA
CAGAAAAGCATCTTACGGATGGCATGACAGTAAGAGAATTATGCAGTGCTGCCATAACCATGAGTGATAA
CACTGCGGCCAACTTACTTCTGACAACGATCGGAGGACCGAAGGAGCTAACCGCTTTTTTGCACAACATG
GGGGATCATGTAACTCGCCTTGATCGTTGGGAACCGGAGCTGAATGAAGCCATACCAAACGACGAGCGTG
ACACCACGATGCCTGTAGCAATGGCAACAACGTTGCGCAAACTATTAACTGGCGAACTACTTACTCTAGC
TTCCCGGCAACAATTAATAGACTGGATGGAGGCGGATAAAGTTGCAGGACCACTTCTGCGCTCGGCCCTT
CCGGCTGGCTGGTTTATTGCTGATAAATCTGGAGCCGGTGAGCGTGGGTCTCGCGGTATCATTGCAGCAC
TGGGGCCAGATGGTAAGCCCTCCCGTATCGTAGTTATCTACACGACGGGGAGTCAGGCAACTATGGATGA
ACGAAATAGACAGATCGCTGAGATAGGTGCCTCACTGATTAAGCATTGGTAACTGTCAGACCAAGTTTAC
TCATATATACTTTAGATTGATTTAAAACTTCATTTTTAATTTAAAAGGATCTAGGTGAAGATCCTTTTTG
ATAATCTCATGACCAAAATCCCTTAACGTGAGTTTTCGTTCCACTGAGCGTCAGACCCCGTAGAAAAGAT
CAAAGGATCTTCTTGAGATCCTTTTTTTCTGCGCGTAATCTGCTGCTTGCAAACAAAAAAACCACCGCTA
CCAGCGGTGGTTTGTTTGCCGGATCAAGAGCTACCAACTCTTTTTCCGAAGGTAACTGGCTTCAGCAGAG
CGCAGATACCAAATACTGTTCTTCTAGTGTAGCCGTAGTTAGGCCACCACTTCAAGAACTCTGTAGCACC
GCCTACATACCTCGCTCTGCTAATCCTGTTACCAGTGGCTGCTGCCAGTGGCGATAAGTCGTGTCTTACC
GGGTTGGACTCAAGACGATAGTTACCGGATAAGGCGCAGCGGTCGGGCTGAACGGGGGGTTCGTGCACAC
AGCCCAGCTTGGAGCGAACGACCTACACCGAACTGAGATACCTACAGCGTGAGCTATGAGAAAGCGCCAC
GCTTCCCGAAGGGAGAAAGGCGGACAGGTATCCGGTAAGCGGCAGGGTCGGAACAGGAGAGCGCACGAGG
GAGCTTCCAGGGGGAAACGCCTGGTATCTTTATAGTCCTGTCGGGTTTCGCCACCTCTGACTTGAGCGTC
GATTTTTGTGATGCTCGTCAGGGGGGCGGAGCCTATGGAAAAACGCCAGCAACGCGGCCTTTTTACGGTT
CCTGGCCTTTTGCTGGCCTTTTGCTCACATGTTCTTTCCTGCGTTATCCCCTGATTCTGTGGATAACCGT
ATTACCGCCTTTGAGTGAGCTGATACCGCTCGCCGCAGCCGAACGACCGAGCGCAGCGAGTCAGTGAGCG
AGGAAGCGGAAGAGCGCCCAATACGCAAACCGCCTCTCCCCGCGCGTTGGCCGATTCATTAATGCAGCTG
ATTAATACGACTCACTATAGGGAATTGTGAGCGGATAACAATTCCTCTAGAAATAATTTTGTTTAACTTT
AAGAAGGAGATATATCCATGCGCGGGCGCCTGCAGCTGGAGATCCGGGCTCCCACAGCAGATGAGATCCA
CGTAACTGTTGGCGAGGCCCGTAACCTAATTCCTATGGACCCCAATGGTCTCTCTGATCCCTATGTGAAA
CTGAAGCTCATCCCAGACCCTCGGAACCTGACGAAACAGAAGACCCGAACGGTGAAAGCCACGCTAAACC
CTGTGTGGAATGAGACCTTTGTGTTCAACCTGAAGCCAGGGGATGTGGAGCGCCGGCTCAGCGTGGAGGT
GTGGGACTGGGACCGGACCTCCCGCAACGACTTCATGGGGGCCATGTCCTTTGGCGTCTCGGAGCTGCTC
AAGGCGCCCGTGGATGGCTGGTACAAGTTACTGAACCAGGAGGAGGGCGAGTATTACAATGTGCCGGGAC
CGGTCGCCACCATGGTGAGCAAGGGCGAGGAGCTGTTCACCGGGGTGGTGCCCATCCTGGTCGAGCTGGA
CGGCGACGTAAACGGCCACAAGTTCAGCGTGTCCGGCGAGGGCGAGGGCGATGCCACCTACGGCAAGCTG
ACCCTGAAGTTCATCTGCACCACCGGCAAGCTGCCCGTGCCCTGGCCCACCCTCGTGACCACCCTGACCT
ACGGCGTGCAGTGCTTCAGCCGCTACCCCGACCACATGAAGCAGCACGACTTCTTCAAGTCCGCCATGCC
CGAAGGCTACGTCCAGGAGCGCACCATCTTCTTCAAGGACGACGGCAACTACAAGACCCGCGCCGAGGTG
AAGTTCGAGGGCGACACCCTGGTGAACCGCATCGAGCTGAAGGGCATCGACTTCAAGGAGGACGGCAACA
TCCTGGGGCACAAGCTGGAGTACAACTACAACAGCCACAACGTCTATATCATGGCCGACAAGCAGAAGAA
CGGCATCAAGGTGAACTTCAAGATCCGCCACAACATCGAGGACGGCAGCGTGCAGCTCGCCGACCACTAC
CAGCAGAACACCCCCATCGGCGACGGCCCCGTGCTGCTGCCCGACAACCACTACCTGAGCACCCAGTCCG
CCCTGAGCAAAGACCCCAACGAGAAGCGCGATCACATGGTCCTGCTGGAGTTCGTGACCGCCGCCGGGAT
CACTCTCGGCATGGACGAGCTGTACAAGTCCGGACATCATCATCATCATCACTGAGCGGCCGCATGCATA
AGCTTGAGTATTCTATAGTGTCACCTAAATCCCAGCTTGATCCGGCTGCTAACAAAGCCCGAAAGGAAGC
TGAGTTGGCTGCTGCCACCGCTGAGCAATAACTAGCATAACCCCTTGGGGCCTCTAAACGGGTCTTGAGG
GGTTTTTTGCTGAAAGGAGGAACTATATCCGGATAACCTGGCGTAATAGCGAAGAGGCCCGCACCGATCG
CCCTTCCCAACAGTTGCGCAGCCTGAATGGCGAATGGAAATTGTAAGCGTTAATATTTTGTTAAAATTCG
CGTTAAATTTTTGTTAAATCAGCTCATTTTTTAACCAATAGGCCGAAATCGGCAAAATCCCTTATAAATC
AAAAGAATAGACCGAGATAGGGT
[37 nt withheld, positions 3524-3560]
AAAGAACGTGGACTCCAACGTCAAAGG
[32 nt withheld, positions 3588-3619]
AGCTTGCATGCCTGCAGGTCGGAAGCATAAAGTGTAAAGCCTGGGGTGCCTAATGAGTGAGCTAACTTAC
ATTAATTGCGTTGCGCTCACTGCCCGCTTTCCAGTCGGGAAACCTGTCGTGCCAGCTGCATTAATGAATC
GGCCAACGCGCGGGGAGAGGCGGTTTGCGTATTGGGCGCCAGGGTGGTTTTTCTTTTCACCAGTGAGACG
GGCAACAGCTGATTGCCCTTCACCGCCTGGCCCTGAGAGAGTTGCAGCAAGCGGTCCACGCTGGTTTGCC
CCAGCAGGCGAAAATCCTGTTTGATGGTGGTTAACGGCGGGATATAACATGAGCTGTCTTCGGTATCGTC
GTATCCCACTACCGAGATATCCGCACCAACGCGCAGCCCGGACTCGGTAATGGCGCGCATTGCGCCCAGC
GCCATCTGATCGTTGGCAACCAGCATCGCAGTGGGAACGATGCCCTCATTCAGCATTTGCATGGTTTGTT
GAAAACCGGACATGGCACTCCAGTCGCCTTCCCGTTCCGCTATCGGCTGAATTTGATTGCGAGTGAGATA
TTTATGCCAGCCAGCCAGACGCAGACGCGCCGAGACAGAACTTAATGGGCCCGCTAACAGCGCGATTTGC
TGGTGACCCAATGCGACCAGATGCTCCACGCCCAGTCGCGTACCGTCTTCATGGGAGAAAATAATACTGT
TGATGGGTGTCTGGTCAGAGACATCAAGAAATAACGCCGGAACATTAGTGCAGGCAGCTTCCACAGCAAT
GGCATCCTGGTCATCCAGCGGATAGTTAATGATCAGCCCACTGACGCGTTGCGCGAGAAGATTGTGCACC
GCCGCTTTACAGGCTTCGACGCCGCTTCGTTCTACCATCGACACCACCACGCTGGCACCCAGTTGATCGG
CGCGAGATTTAATCGCCGCGACAATTTGCGACGGCGCGTGCAGGGCCAGACTGGAGGTGGCAACGCCAAT
CAGCAACGACTGTTTGCCCGCCAGTTGTTGTGCCACGCGGTTGGGAATGTAATTCAGCTCCGCCATCGCC
GCTTCCACTTTTTCCCGCGTTTTCGCAGAAACGTGGCTGGCCTGGTTCACCACGCGGGAAACGGTCTGAT
AAGAGACACCGGCATACTCTGCGACATCGTATAACGTTACTGGTTTCACATTCACCACCCTGAATTGACT
CTCTTCCGGGCGCTATCATGCCATACCGCGAAAGGTTTTGCACCATTCGATGGTGTCGGGTACCGAGCTC
GAATTGTGAACCATCACCCT
[91 nt withheld, positions 4900-4990]
G
[124 nt withheld, positions 4992-5115]
CCTGATGCGGTATTTTCTCCTTACGCATCTGTGCGGTATTTCACACCGCATATGGTGCACTCTCAGTACA
ATCTGCTCTGATGCCGCATAGTTAAGCCAGCCCCGACACCCGCCAACACCCGCTGACGCGCCCTGACGGG
CTTGTCTGCTCCCGGCATCCGCTTACAGACAAGCTGTGACCGTCTCCGGGAGCTGCATGTGTCAGAGGTT
TTCACCGTCATCACCGAAACGCGCGAGACGAAAGGGCCTCGTGATACGCCTATTTTTATAGGTTAATGTC
ATGATAATAATGGTTTCTTAGACGTCAGGTGGCACTTTTCGGGGAAATGTGCGCGGAACCCCTATTTGTT
TATTTTTCTAAATACATTCAAATATGTATCCGCTCATGAGACAATAACCCTGATA
